>Addgene plasmid #100606 | pUPRT::Floxed DHFR-TS* | addgene full sequence | sequence record 192862 | Addgene NGS Result
TTATACATAGTTGATAATTCACTGGCCGTCGTTTTACAACGTCGTGACTGGGAAAACCCTGGCGTTACCC
AACTTAATCGCCTTGCAGCACATCCCCCTTTCGCCAGCTGGCGTAATAGCGAAGAGGCCCGCACCGATCG
CCCTTCCCAACAGTTGCGCAGCCTGAATGGCGAATGGCGCCTGATGCGGTATTTTCTCCTTACGCATCTG
TGCGGTATTTCACACCGCATATGGTGCACTCTCAGTGCAATCTGCTCTGATGCCGCATAGTTAAGCCAGC
CCCGACACCCGCCAACACCCGCTGACGCGCCCTGACGGGCTTGTCTGCTCCCGGCATCCGCTTACAGACA
AGCTGTGACCGTCTCCGGGAGCTGCATGTGTCAGAGGTTTTCACCGTCATCACCGAAACGCGCGAGACGA
AAGGGCCTCGTGATACGCCTATTTTTATAGGTTAATGTCATGATAATAATGGTTTCTTAGACGTCAGGTG
GCACTTTTCGGGGAAATGTGCGCGGAACCCCTATTTGTTTATTTTTCTAAATACATTCAAATATGTATCC
GCTCATGAGACAATAACCCTGATAAATGCTTCAATAATATTGAAAAAGGAAGAGTATGAGTATTCAACAT
TTCCGTGTCGCCCTTATTCCCTTTTTTGCGGCATTTTGCCTTCCTGTTTTTGCTCACCCAGAAACGCTGG
TGAAAGTAAAAGATGCTGAAGATCAGTTGGGTGCACGAGTGGGTTACATCGAACTGGATCTCAACAGCGG
TAAGATCCTTGAGAGTTTTCGCCCCGAAGAACGTTTTCCAATGATGAGCACTTTTAAAGTTCTGCTATGT
GGCGCGGTATTATCCCGTATTGACGCCGGGCAAGAGCAACTCGGTCGCCGCATACACTATTCTCAGAATG
ACTTGGTTGAGTACTCACCAGTCACAGAAAAGCATCTTACGGATGGCATGACAGTAAGAGAATTATGCAG
TGCTGCCATAACCATGAGTGATAACACTGCGGCCAACTTACTTCTGACAACGATCGGAGGACCGAAGGAG
CTAACCGCTTTTTTGCACAACATGGGGGATCATGTAACTCGCCTTGATCGTTGGGAACCGGAGCTGAATG
AAGCCATACCAAACGACGAGCGTGACACCACGATGCCTGTAGCAATGGCAACAACGTTGCGCAAACTATT
AACTGGCGAACTACTTACTCTAGCTTCCCGGCAACAATTAATAGACTGGATGGAGGCGGATAAAGTTGCA
GGACCACTTCTGCGCTCGGCCCTTCCGGCTGGCTGGTTTATTGCTGATAAATCTGGAGCCGGTGAGCGTG
GGTCTCGCGGTATCATTGCAGCACTGGGGTCAGATGGTAAGCCCTCCCGTATCGTAGTTATCTACACGAC
GGGGAGTCAGGCAACTATGGATGAACGAAATAGACAGATCGCTGAGATAGGTGCCTCACTGATTAAGCAT
TGGTAACTGTCAGACCAAGTTTACTCATATATACTTTAGATTGATTTAAAACTTCATTTTTAATTTAAAA
GGATCTAGGTGAAGATCCTTTTTGATAATCTCATGACCAAAATCCCTTAACGTGAGTTTTCGTTCCACTG
AGCGTCAGACCCCGTAGAAAAGATCAAAGGATCTTCTTGAGATCCTTTTTTTCTGCGCGTAATCTGCTGC
TTGCAAACAAAAAAACCACCGCTACCAGCGGTGGTTTGTTTGCCGGATCAAGAGCTACCAACTCTTTTTC
CGAAGGTAACTGGCTTCAGCAGAGCGCAGATACCAAATACTGTTCTTCTAGTGTAGCCGTAGTTAGGCCA
CCACTTCAAGAACTCTGTAGCACCGCCTACATACCTCGCTCTGCTAATCCTGTTACCAGTGGCTGCTGCC
AGTGGCGATAAGTCGTGTCTTACCGGGTTGGACTCAAGACGATAGTTACCGGATAAGGCGCAGCGGTCGG
GCTGAACGGGGGGTTCGTGCACACAGCCCAGCTTGGAGCGAACGACCTACACCGAACTGAGATACCTACA
GCGTGAGCTATGAGAAAGCGCCACGCTTCCCGAAGGGAGAAAGGCGGACAGGTATCCGGTAAGCGGCAGG
GTCGGAACAGGAGAGCGCACGAGGGAGCTTCCAGGGGGAAACGCCTGGTATCTTTATAGTCCTGTCGGGT
TTCGCCACCTCTGACTTGAGCGTCGATTTTTGTGATGCTCGTCAGGGGGGCGGAGCCTATGGAAAAACGC
CAGCAACGCGGCCTTTTTACGGTTCCTGGTCTTTTGCTGGCCTTTTGCTCACATGTTCTTTCCTGCGTTA
TCCCCTGATTCTGTGGATAACCGTATTACCGCCTTTGAGTGAGCTGATACCAGCGGATAACAATTTCACA
CAGGAAACAGCTATGACCATGATTACGCCAAGCTATCAACTTTGTATAGAAAAGTTGAGCTACTCCTGTG
TCTGAGTGGGAATTAGGTCTCCCGTATGTTTTCCATCTCTGCCCCGTCTATATCCCCTGTTTGTCTCCTT
CAGTCTTCTACGCCGACCGCCTGATTCGCCTCCTCATCGAAGAAGCTTTGAACGGTGAGTCTCAAGTCTC
AAAAGCAGATCCGCTTCTCTTGTACTGCTAGCATGAGTCTGAAAATGTAGGCAACGCCTAAAAAGCGGTG
CATGACCCACTTCAGTCTACGTCAAAAACACGCCGCTTTTTTGGAGAGATGGAGTTAATCGGTTTGCTGA
GAAACTGTACAATTTATTTAATTCGAGACTTGGATTGTTTGACATGGCAGGAAGGGTCTGAGCGTGCAGC
TGATGCAGGCAGACTCTAGTGAGTGTCCCAACGTCGCAAGTAACTGCTGGAAGCATGCAGCCATATACGA
AACTCCGAGGAGTAAATTGTGTTCTTCTGTCGGTGTCTCACATGTGTTTTCTGTTTCGAGGGTCAACATG
TTTACATATGTAGATATGAGTTTGAACGCGTGTATCCCGCTTCATACGTACGTCTGTCTCTGATTGCCTT
CTTCACTTCTTCATGTCTATCAACATGTTACTGCGTTTGCGGATGCGGAGTTCTAGACTTTCAACTGACG
TCGGGTGCCTACGTTCTTCTACATTTTACTGCAGAACTGCCGTTCGAAAAGAAGGAAGTGACAACCCCTC
TGGATGTGTCATACCATGGAGTTTCCTTCTATTCCAAGATCGAATTCGAGCTCGGTACCCATAACTTCGT
ATAGCATACATTATACGAAGTTATAAGCTTCGCCAGGCTGTAAATCCCGTGAGTCGTCCTCACAAATCAT
CAAGCAGGTGTCCTCAGGGAGACTGCCTGACTGAGTTATGCTAATTCCTTTCTACTTTGGCGTGGTCACG
GGCGCGCCGGATCCTTAATTAAGTCTAGCATGTCATTCGATTTTCACCCCCCGCGTAGTTCCTGTGTGTC
ATTCGTTGTCGAGACAACTCTGTCCCGCCCCGGTGCTGTTCCATATGCGTGACTTTCCCGCAATTTTTTC
AGACTTTCAGGAAAGACAGGCTCCGGAACGATCTCGTCCATGACTGGTAAATCCACGACACCGCAATGGC
CCCCAGCACCTCTATCTCTCGTGCCAGGGGACTAACGTTGTATGCGTCTGCGTCTTGTCTTTTTGCATTC
GCTTTCCAAAAAAGAGAGCCATCCGTTCCCCCGCACATTCAACGCCGCGAGTGCGGTTTTTGTCTTTTTT
GAGTGGTAGGACGCTTTTCATGCGCGAACTACGTGGACATTAAGTTCCATTCTCTTTTTCGACAGCACGA
AACCTTGCATTCAAACCCGCCCGCGGAAGATCCGATCTTGCTGCTGTTCGCAGTCCCAGTAGCGTCCTGT
CGGCCGCGCCGTCTCTGTTGGTGGGCAGCCGCTACACCTGTTATCTGACTGCCGTGCGCGAAAATGACGC
CATTTTTGGGAAAATCGGGGAACTTCATTCTTTAAAAGTATGCGGAGGTTTCCTTTTTCTTCTGTTCGTT
TCTTTTTCTCGGGTTTGATAACCGTGTTCGATGTAAGCACTTTCCGTCTCTCCTCCGTGCTTTGTTCGAC
ATCGAGACCAGGTGTGCAGATCCTTCGCTTGTCGATCCGGAGACGCGTGTCTCGTAGAACCTTTTCATTT
TACCACACGGCAGTGCGGAGCACTGCTCTGAGTGCAGCAGGGACGGGTGAAGTTTCGCTTTAGTAGTGCG
TTTCTGCTCTACGGGGCGTTGTCGTGTCTGGGAAGATGCAGAAACCGGTGTGTCTGGTCGTCGCGATGAC
CCCCAAGAGGGGCATCGGCATCAACAACGGCCTCCCGTGGCCCCACTTGACCACAGATTTCAAACACTTT
CGTCGTGTGACAAAAACGACGCCCGAAGAAGCCAGTCGCCTGAACGGGTGGCTTCCCAGGAAATTTGCAA
AGACGGGCGACTCTGGACTTCCCTCTCCATCAGTCGGCAAGAGATTCAACGCCGTTGTCATGGGACGGAA
AAACTGGGAAAGCATGCCTCGAAAGTTTAGACCCCTCGTGGACAGATTGAACATCGTCGTTTCCTCTTCC
CTCAAAGAAGAAGACATTGCGGCGGAGAAGCCTCAAGCTGAAGGCCAGCAGCGCGTCCGAGTCTGTGCTT
CACTCCCAGCAGCTCTCAGCCTTCTGGAGGAAGAGTACAAGGATTCTGTCGACCAGATTTTTGTCGTGGG
AGGAGCGGGACTGTACGAGGCAGCGCTGTCTCTGGGCGTTGCCTCTCACCTGTACATCACGCGTGTAGCC
CGCGAGTTTCCGTGCGACGTTTTCTTCCCTGCGTTCCCCGGAGATGACATTCTTTCAAACAAATCAACTG
CTGCGCAGGCTGCAGCTCCTGCCGAGTCTGTGTTCGTTCCCTTTTGTCCGGAGCTCGGAAGAGAGAAGGA
CAATGAAGCGACGTATCGACCCATCTTCATTTCCAAGACCTTCTCAGACAACGGGGTACCCTACGACTTT
GTGGTTCTCGAGAAGAGAAGGAAGACTGACGACGCAGCCACTGCGGAACCGAGCAACGCAATGAGCTCCT
TGACGTCCACGAGGGAGACAACTCCCGTGCACGGGTTGCAGGCTCCTTCTTCGGCCGCAGCCATTGCCCC
GGTGTTGGCGTGGATGGACGAAGAAGACCGGAAAAAACGCGAGCAAAAGGAACTGATTCGGGCCGTTCCG
CATGTTCACTTTAGAGGCCATGAAGAATTCCAGTACCTTGATCTCATTGCCGACATTATTAACAATGGAA
GGACAATGGATGACCGAACGGGCGTTGGTGTCATCTCCAAATTCGGCTGCACTATGCGCTACTCGCTGGA
TCAGGCCTTTCCACTTCTCACCACAAAGCGTGTGTTCTGGAAAGGGGTCCTCGAAGAGTTGCTGTGGTTC
ATTCGCGGCGACACGAACGCAAACCATCTTTCTGAGAAGGGCGTGAAGATCTGGGACAAGAATGTGACAC
GCGAGTTCCTCGATTCGCGCAATCTCCCCCACCGAGAGGTCGGAGACATCGGCCCGGGCTACGGCTTCCA
GTGGAGACACTTCGGCGCGGCATACAAAGACATGCACACAGACTACACAGGGCAGGGCGTCGACCAGCTG
AAGAATGTGATCCAGATGCTGAGAACGAATCCAACAGATCGTCGCATGCTCATGACTGCCTGGAATCCTG
CAGCGCTGGACGAAATGGCGCTGCCGCCTTGTCACTTGTTGTGCCAGTTCTACGTGAACGACCAGAAGGA
GCTGTCGTGCATCATGTATCAGCGGTCGTGCGATGTCGGCCTCGGCGTCCCCTTCAACATCGCTTCCTAT
TCGCTTTTGACGCTCATGGTTGCACACGTCTGCAACCTAAAACCTAAGGAGTTCATTCACTTCATGGGGA
ACACGCATGTCTACACGAACCATGTCGAGGCTTTAAAAGAGCAGCTGCGGAGAGAACCGAGACCGTTCCC
CATTGTGAACATCCTCAACAAGGAACGCATCAAGGAAATCGACGATTTCACCGCCGAGGATTTTGAGGTC
GTGGGCTACGTCCCGCACGGACGAATCCAGATGGAGATGGCTGTCTAAGCTGAGCATAACTTCGTATAGC
ATACATTATACGAAGTTATCGGAAATACAGAAGCTGCCCGTCTCTCGTTTTCCTCTCTTTTCGGAGGGAT
CAGGGAGAGTGCCTCGGGTCGGAGAGAGCTGACGAGGGGGTGCCAGAGACCCCTGTGTCCTTTATCGAAG
AAAAGGGATGACTCTTCATGTGGCATTTCACACAGTCTCACCTCGCCTTGTTTTCTTTTTGTCAATCAGA
ACGAAAGCGAGTTGCGGGTGACGCAGATGTGCGTGTATCCACTCGTGAATGCGTTATCGTTCTGTATGCC
GCTAGAGTGCTGGACTGTTGCTGTCTGCCCACGACAGCAGACAACTTTCCTTCTATGCACTTGCAGGATG
GTGCAGCGCAAACGACGGAGAGAAAGGAGCACCCTCTCAGTTTCCCTACGATGTGCTGTCAGTTTCGACT
CTTCACCGCGAACGATTGGCGATACGTCTCTGTTGACTTGTTAGGCTCCGACCACGAAGCTCCCTTAACT
AAATAAGCCGCGACACCTAAGTGTACACCATTTGCAGATCGATAATCTGCGACCGCTGAATCCGTCCAGA
TCAGTAAAACCGCACCACCTAAGTGTAAACCTTGTTTAGGTCGATAAAATGCTACCAACCCCCACCCACA
ATCGAGCCTTGAGCGTTTCTGCGCACGCGTTGGCCTACGTGACTTGCTGATGCCTGCCTCTGGCCATTCA
TGCCAGTCAGTGCGCATAAAAATGTGGACACAGTCGGTTGACAAGTGTTCTGGCAGGCTACAGTGACACG
GGGAAATCGTTTCTGAGAGAGCACCAAAACCTTTTAGCTGTCACCATCTTCTTCGCTTGCTACGTTGTCT
GATTTGTCGTTTTTCCTCTCGGTGTGAAGCGTTTTTCGTAACGTCAATCGACCCAGGACACTGCTTCCAG
CTGTCTGTGCCGTCCTGTCGTGACCAGTTTGTCGCCGCGACTTTATGAGCTTTTTCCTGTTGAGAAAGCG
GTTCGGCGGCCGCCACGTGACATGCGGGAGAAGAAAACGTGACCGAACAAATCAACTGGTGATCTAGAGT
CGACCTGCAGGCGCGAGTCGATGGAAAGCGGCTTGCGGGCAGTTTGCCGCGGCTGCCGCATCGGGAAAAT
CCTCATCCAGAGAGACGAAACAACTGCGGAGCCTAAGGTACGGACTTGTTTGCGTTCTCGCTACCTGGGG
ACCACAGACATCAGGTGTCTTCGAGTGCAGCTGTCGCTGGAATTTCCCCTCCTGTCGTTCACCGCGAGAA
AAAGCTAAGGAAGAGGGAGAAGGTGAAGAGCGATAGGCAACCCAAGAGGCTGCTGTCCACTTTGTTACAC
TAAAACAGATTGGAGTATAAGAAGCACAACTTGGCCTGAAACACAGAACAGAGCGGAGAGACTACGCAGT
TGTGTCTGTGGAGGAAGAGCACAATTCTGTTGTGACGGGAAGGAAGAAGAGAGAGGGACTCGTAGGTCAG
CCGGAAGGGAAGGCAGGTCGTGGAAACTATGGAGGCAAGAGGAAAGAATTGCTGCGCTCTGACTCACTGC
ACGTGTTTTCCTTACCCATTGCCTCCCATTTTCTGACACGGATGATATTCATCGCTGAACTTGACAGTTG
GTTGTGGCTGTTTGTTGCTGGTTTGCGTGGCCAAGACCGCCGTGGGCGCCCCTCTGCTCTTGTCCGCTGC
ACCTGCTTCCTCCGCCCTTGATGTTTGCTCTGTTCCAGCTGATCTACGAGAAGCTGCCTGCCGACATTAG
AGATCGCTGGGTGATGCTGCTCGATCCGATGTGCGCGACGGCGGGCAGTGTGTGCAAAGCGATCGAGGTC
CTCCTGAGGCTCGGCGTGAAGGAAGAGAGAATCATTTTCGTCAACATTTTGGCTGCTCCCCAAGGCATTG
AACGTGTTTTCAAGGAATACCCGAAAGTCCGCATGGTCACTGCTGCGTAAGCAACTTTA
Features (pLannotate 1.2.2; 16 found; start..end, strand, type, name):
     17..174     +  CDS            lacZα (fragment): LacZα fragment of β-galactosidase; lacZ fragment
    180..279     -  misc_feature   bom (fragment): basis of mobility region from pBR322
    381..416     -  CDS            rop (fragment): Rop protein, which maintains plasmids at low copy number; rop
    511..615     +  promoter       AmpR promoter: bla
    616..1476    +  CDS            AmpR: β-lactamase; bla; confers resistance to ampicillin, carbenicillin, and related antibiotics
   1647..2235    +  rep_origin     ori: high-copy-number ColE1/pMB1/pBR322/pUC origin of replication
   2417..2437    +  protein_bind   attB4: mutant version of attB; core recombination site for the Gateway® BP reaction BP Clonase™
   3114..3191    +  CDS            uprt (fragment): UPP_TOXGO - Experimental evidence at protein level: Swiss-Prot protein existence level 1. Catalyzes the conversion of uracil and 5-phospho-alpha-D- ribose 1-diphosphate (PRPP) to UMP and diphosphate. From Toxoplasma gondii.
   3192..3210    +  misc_feature   MCS (fragment): pUC18/19 multiple cloning site
   3211..3244    +  protein_bind   loxP: Cre-mediated recombination occurs in the 8-bp core sequence (GCATACAT). Cre recombinase
   4236..6065    +  CDS            DRTS_TOXGO: Experimental evidence at protein level: Swiss-Prot protein existence level 1. Bifunctional enzyme. Involved in de novo dTMP biosynthesis. Key enzyme in folate metabolism. Catalyzes an essential reaction for de novo glycine and purine synthesis, DNA precursor synthesis, and for the conversion of dUMP to dTMP (By similarity). From Toxoplasma gondii.
   6076..6109    +  protein_bind   loxP: Cre-mediated recombination occurs in the 8-bp core sequence (GCATACAT). Cre recombinase
   7133..7152    +  misc_feature   MCS (fragment): pUC18/19 multiple cloning site
   7155..7247    +  CDS            uprt (fragment): UPP_TOXGO - Experimental evidence at protein level: Swiss-Prot protein existence level 1. Catalyzes the conversion of uracil and 5-phospho-alpha-D- ribose 1-diphosphate (PRPP) to UMP and diphosphate. From Toxoplasma gondii.
   7806..8027    +  CDS            uprt (fragment): UPP_TOXGO - Experimental evidence at protein level: Swiss-Prot protein existence level 1. Catalyzes the conversion of uracil and 5-phospho-alpha-D- ribose 1-diphosphate (PRPP) to UMP and diphosphate. From Toxoplasma gondii.
   8032..13      -  protein_bind   attB3 (across the origin): mutant version of attB; core recombination site for the Gateway® BP reaction BP Clonase™
