[The description below was written by a language model from this plasmid's Addgene catalogue record and pLannotate feature annotations shown in this document.]
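Description:
pUPRT::Floxed DHFR-TS* is a pUC19-based gene-targeting plasmid of about 8 kb for use in Toxoplasma gondii. It is designed to disrupt the parasite's uracil phosphoribosyltransferase (UPRT) locus by knocking in a recyclable drug-resistance cassette. In E. coli it is propagated as a high-copy plasmid using the ColE1/pUC origin and is selected with ampicillin through the bla gene and its promoter. The feature table also picks up backbone remnants, namely lacZα, bom and rop fragments. Short attB4 and attB3 Gateway-type sites bracket the roughly 5.6 kb insert, which the record says was assembled by Gibson cloning.

The insert consists of two arms of UPRT homology, detected as fragments of the UPRT coding sequence upstream and downstream of the cassette. These arms flank a T. gondii DHFR-TS gene (bifunctional dihydrofolate reductase–thymidylate synthase) carrying the mutation that confers pyrimethamine resistance. According to the catalogue, the gene is driven by its own DHFR-TS promoter. The roughly 1 kb unannotated stretch between the first loxP site and the coding sequence presumably holds this promoter, although the feature table does not label it.

Two loxP sites in the same orientation surround the marker. After integration and pyrimethamine selection, Cre recombinase can therefore excise DHFR-TS* so that the marker can be reused. The second loxP lies almost directly after the coding sequence, so any 3' regulatory sequence would sit outside the floxed interval, but the record does not annotate this region.

Homologous recombination through the flanks replaces or interrupts UPRT. Loss of this non-essential salvage enzyme is generally known to make parasites resistant to fluorodeoxyuridine, which provides a second, negative selection for correct targeting, though the record itself mentions only pyrimethamine resistance.
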