Addgene plasmid #100606: pUPRT::Floxed DHFR-TS*
Purpose: TgUPRT disruption by knock in with Floxed DHFR-TS*(Pyr-R) cassette with UPRT homology flanks.
Depositing lab: David Sibley. Depositing organization: Washington University in Saint Louis.
Backbone
  Vector backbone: pUC19
  Backbone size w/o insert (bp): 2443
  Total vector size (bp): 8041
  Vector type: Toxoplasma expression
Growth in bacteria
  Bacterial resistance: Ampicillin, 100 μg/mL
  Growth temperature: 37°C
  Growth strain: DH5alpha
  Copy number: High Copy
Gene/Insert
  Gene/Insert name: TgUPRT::Floxed TgDHFR-TS*
  Species: Toxoplasma gondii
  Insert size (bp): 5598
  Mutation: Pyrimethamine resistance
  Promoter: pTgDHFR-TS
  Cloning method: Gibson Cloning
  Sequencing primers: 5′ M13R; 3′ M13F
Terms and licenses: Academic/Nonprofit Terms; Industry Terms: Not Available to Industry
How to cite: pUPRT::Floxed DHFR-TS* was a gift from David Sibley (Addgene plasmid # 100606 ; http://n2t.net/addgene:100606 ; RRID:Addgene_100606)
